>Addgene plasmid #224878 | pRS416 CUP1pro-Htt103QdeltaP135-170-YFP | addgene full sequence | sequence record 448235 | Addgene NGS Result
TTTTGGGGATCCACTAGTTCTAGAGCGGCCGCCACCGCGGTGGAGCTCCAGCTTTTGTTCCCTTTAGTGA
GGGTTAATTGCGCGCTTGGCGTAATCATGGTCATAGCTGTTTCCTGTGTGAAATTGTTATCCGCTCACAA
TTCCACACAACATACGAGCCGGAAGCATAAAGTGTAAAGCCTGGGGTGCCTAATGAGTGAGCTAACTCAC
ATTAATTGCGTTGCGCTCACTGCCCGCTTTCCAGTCGGGAAACCTGTCGTGCCAGCTGCATTAATGAATC
GGCCAACGCGCGGGGAGAGGCGGTTTGCGTATTGGGCGCTCTTCCGCTTCCTCGCTCACTGACTCGCTGC
GCTCGGTCGTTCGGCTGCGGCGAGCGGTATCAGCTCACTCAAAGGCGGTAATACGGTTATCCACAGAATC
AGGGGATAACGCAGGAAAGAACATGTGAGCAAAAGGCCAGCAAAAGGCCAGGAACCGTAAAAAGGCCGCG
TTGCTGGCGTTTTTCCATAGGCTCCGCCCCCCTGACGAGCATCACAAAAATCGACGCTCAAGTCAGAGGT
GGCGAAACCCGACAGGACTATAAAGATACCAGGCGTTTCCCCCTGGAAGCTCCCTCGTGCGCTCTCCTGT
TCCGACCCTGCCGCTTACCGGATACCTGTCCGCCTTTCTCCCTTCGGGAAGCGTGGCGCTTTCTCATAGC
TCACGCTGTAGGTATCTCAGTTCGGTGTAGGTCGTTCGCTCCAAGCTGGGCTGTGTGCACGAACCCCCCG
TTCAGCCCGACCGCTGCGCCTTATCCGGTAACTATCGTCTTGAGTCCAACCCGGTAAGACACGACTTATC
GCCACTGGCAGCAGCCACTGGTAACAGGATTAGCAGAGCGAGGTATGTAGGCGGTGCTACAGAGTTCTTG
AAGTGGTGGCCTAACTACGGCTACACTAGAAGAACAGTATTTGGTATCTGCGCTCTGCTGAAGCCAGTTA
CCTTCGGAAAAAGAGTTGGTAGCTCTTGATCCGGCAAACAAACCACCGCTGGTAGCGGTGGTTTTTTTGT
TTGCAAGCAGCAGATTACGCGCAGAAAAAAAGGATCTCAAGAAGATCCTTTGATCTTTTCTACGGGGTCT
GACGCTCAGTGGAACGAAAACTCACGTTAAGGGATTTTGGTCATGAGATTATCAAAAAGGATCTTCACCT
AGATCCTTTTAAATTAAAAATGAAGTTTTAAATCAATCTAAAGTATATATGAGTAAACTTGGTCTGACAG
TTACCAATGCTTAATCAGTGAGGCACCTATCTCAGCGATCTGTCTATTTCGTTCATCCATAGTTGCCTGA
CTCCCCGTCGTGTAGATAACTACGATACGGGAGGGCTTACCATCTGGCCCCAGTGCTGCAATGATACCGC
GAGATCCACGCTCACCGGCTCCAGATTTATCAGCAATAAACCAGCCAGCCGGAAGGGCCGAGCGCAGAAG
TGGTCCTGCAACTTTATCCGCCTCCATCCAGTCTATTAATTGTTGCCGGGAAGCTAGAGTAAGTAGTTCG
CCAGTTAATAGTTTGCGCAACGTTGTTGCCATTGCTACAGGCATCGTGGTGTCACGCTCGTCGTTTGGTA
TGGCTTCATTCAGCTCCGGTTCCCAACGATCAAGGCGAGTTACATGATCCCCCATGTTGTGCAAAAAAGC
GGTTAGCTCCTTCGGTCCTCCGATCGTTGTCAGAAGTAAGTTGGCCGCAGTGTTATCACTCATGGTTATG
GCAGCACTGCATAATTCTCTTACTGTCATGCCATCCGTAAGATGCTTTTCTGTGACTGGTGAGTACTCAA
CCAAGTCATTCTGAGAATAGTGTATGCGGCGACCGAGTTGCTCTTGCCCGGCGTCAATACGGGATAATAC
CGCGCCACATAGCAGAACTTTAAAAGTGCTCATCATTGGAAAACGTTCTTCGGGGCGAAAACTCTCAAGG
ATCTTACCGCTGTTGAGATCCAGTTCGATGTAACCCACTCGTGCACCCAACTGATCTTCAGCATCTTTTA
CTTTCACCAGCGTTTCTGGGTGAGCAAAAACAGGAAGGCAAAATGCCGCAAAAAAGGGAATAAGGGCGAC
ACGGAAATGTTGAATACTCATACTCTTCCTTTTTCAATATTATTGAAGCATTTATCAGGGTTATTGTCTC
ATGAGCGGATACATATTTGAATGTATTTAGAAAAATAAACAAATAGGGGTTCCGCGCACATTTCCCCGAA
AAGTGCCACCTGGGTCCTTTTCATCACGTGCTATAAAAATAATTATAATTTAAATTTTTTAATATAAATA
TATAAATTAAAAATAGAAAGTAAAAAAAGAAATTAAAGAAAAAATAGTTTTTGTTTTCCGAAGATGTAAA
AGACTCTAGGGGGATCGCCAACAAATACTACCTTTTATCTTGCTCTTCCTGCTCTCAGGTATTAATGCCG
AATTGTTTCATCTTGTCTGTGTAGAAGACCACACACGAAAATCCTGTGATTTTACATTTTACTTATCGTT
AATCGAATGTATATCTATTTAATCTGCTTTTCTTGTCTAATAAATATATATGTAAAGTACGCTTTTTGTT
GAAATTTTTTAAACCTTTGTTTATTTTTTTTTCTTCATTCCGTAACTCTTCTACCTTCTTTATTTACTTT
CTAAAATCCAAATACAAAACATAAAAATAAATAAACACAGAGTAAATTCCCAAATTATTCCATCATTAAA
AGATACGAGGCGCGTGTAAGTTACAGGCAAGCGATCCGTCTAAGAAACCATTATTATCATGACATTAACC
TATAAAAATAGGCGTATCACGAGGCCCTTTGTCACAGCTTGTCTGTAAGCGGATGCCGGGAGCAGACAAG
CCCGTCAGGGCGCGTCAGCGGGTGTTGGCGGGTGTCGGGGCTGGCTTAACTATGCGGCATCAGAGCAGAT
TGTACTGAGAGTGCACCATACCACCTTTTCAATTCATCATTTTTTTTTTATTCTTTTTTTTGATTTCGGT
TTCCTTGAAATTTTTTTGATTCGGTAATCTCCGAACAGAAGGAAGAACGAAGGAAGGAGCACAGACTTAG
ATTGGTATATATACGCATATGTAGTGTTGAAGAAACATGAAATTGCCCAGTATTCTTAACCCAACTGCAC
AGAACAAAAACCTGCAGGAAACGAAGATAAATCATGTCGAAAGCTACATATAAGGAACGTGCTGCTACTC
ATCCTAGTCCTGTTGCTGCCAAGCTATTTAATATCATGCACGAAAAGCAAACAAACTTGTGTGCTTCATT
GGATGTTCGTACCACCAAGGAATTACTGGAGTTAGTTGAAGCATTAGGTCCCAAAATTTGTTTACTAAAA
ACACATGTGGATATCTTGACTGATTTTTCCATGGAGGGCACAGTTAAGCCGCTAAAGGCATTATCCGCCA
AGTACAATTTTTTACTCTTCGAAGACAGAAAATTTGCTGACATTGGTAATACAGTCAAATTGCAGTACTC
TGCGGGTGTATACAGAATAGCAGAATGGGCAGACATTACGAATGCACACGGTGTGGTGGGCCCAGGTATT
GTTAGCGGTTTGAAGCAGGCGGCAGAAGAAGTAACAAAGGAACCTAGAGGCCTTTTGATGTTAGCAGAAT
TGTCATGCAAGGGCTCCCTATCTACTGGAGAATATACTAAGGGTACTGTTGACATTGCGAAGAGCGACAA
AGATTTTGTTATCGGCTTTATTGCTCAAAGAGACATGGGTGGAAGAGATGAAGGTTACGATTGGTTGATT
ATGACACCCGGTGTGGGTTTAGATGACAAGGGAGATGCATTGGGTCAACAGTATAGAACCGTGGATGATG
TGGTGTCTACAGGATCTGACATTATTATTGTTGGAAGAGGACTATTTGCAAAGGGAAGGGATGCTAAGGT
AGAGGGTGAACGTTACAGAAAAGCAGGCTGGGAAGCATATTTGAGAAGATGCGGCCAGCAAAACTAAAAA
ACTGTATTATAAGTAAATGCATGTATACTAAACTCACAAATTAGAGCTTCAATTTAATTATATCAGTTAT
TACCCTATGCGGTGTGAAATACCGCACAGATGCGTAAGGAGAAAATACCGCATCAGGAAATTGTAAGCGT
TAATATTTTGTTAAAATTCGCGTTAAATTTTTGTTAAATCAGCTCATTTTTTAACCAATAGGCCGAAATC
GGCAAAATCCCTTATAAATCAAAAGAATAGACCGAGATAGGGT
[37 nt withheld, positions 4244-4280]
AAAGAACGTGGACTCCAACGTCAAAGG
[49 nt withheld, positions 4308-4356]
T
[91 nt withheld, positions 4358-4448]
G
[124 nt withheld, positions 4450-4573]
CCATTCGCCATTCAGGCTGCGCAACTGTTGGGAAGGGCGATCGGTGCGGGCCTCTTCGCTATTACGCCAG
CTGGCGAAAGGGGGATGTGCTGCAAGGCGATTAAGTTGGGTAACGCCAGGGTTTTCCCAGTCACGACGTT
GTAAAACGACGGCCAGTGAGCGCGCGTAATACGACTCACTATAGGGCGAATTGGGTACCGGGCCCCCCCT
CGAGGTCGACGGTATCGATAAGCTTGATATCGAATTCCTGCAGCCCCCAGTCTAGTTAGAAAAAGACATT
TTTGCTGTCAGTCACTGTCAAGAGATTCTTTTGCTGGCATTTCTTCTAGAAGCAAAAAGAGCGATGCGTC
TTTTCCGCTGAACCGTTCCAGCAAAAAAGACTACCAACGCAATATGGATTGTCAGAATCATATAAAAGAG
AAGCAAATAACTCCTTGTCTTGTATCAATTGCATTATAATATCTTCTTGTTAGTGCAATATCATATAGAA
GTCATCATGGCGACCCTGGAAAAGCTAATGAAGGCCTTCGAGTCCCTCAAAAGCTTCCAACAGCAGCAAC
AGCAACAACAGCAGCAACAGCAACAACAGCAGCAACAGCAACAACAGCAGCAACAGCAACAACAGCAGCA
ACAGCAACAACAGCAGCAACAGCAACAACAGCAGCAACAGCAACAACAGCAGCAACAGCAACAACAGCAG
CAACAGCAACAACAGCAGCAACAGCAACAACAGCAGCAACAGCAACAACAGCAGCAACAGCAACAACAGC
AGCAACAGCAACAACAGCAGCAACAGCAACAACAGCAGCAACAGCAACAACAGCAGCAACAGCAACAACC
GCCACCACCTCCCCCTCCACCCCCACCTCCTCAACTTCCTAGCAAGGGCGAGGAGCTGTTCACCGGGGTG
GTGCCCATCCTGGTCGAGCTGGACGGCGACGTAAACGGCCACAGGTTCAGCGTGTCCGGCGAGGGCGAGG
GCGATGCCACCTACGGCAAGCTGACCCTGAAGTTCATCTGCACCACCGGCAAGCTGCCCGTGCCCTGGCC
CACCCTCGTGACCACCTTCGGCTACGGCCTGCAGTGCTTCGCCCGCTACCCCGACCACATGAAGCAGCAC
GACTTCTTCAAGTCCGCCATGCCCGAAGGCTACGTCCAGGAGCGCACCATCTTCTTCAAGGACGACGGCA
ACTACAAGACCCGCGCCGAGGTGAAGTTCGAGGGCGACACCCTGGTGAACCGCATCGAGCTGAAGGGCAT
CGACTTCAAGGAGGACGGCAACATCCTGGGGCACAAGCTGGAGTACAACTACAACAGCCACAACGTCTAT
ATCATGGCCGACAAGCAGAAGAACGGCATCAAGGTGAACTTCAAGATCCGCCACAACATCGAGGACGGCA
GCGTGCAGCTCGCCGACCACTACCAGCAGAACACCCCCATCGGCGACGGCCCCGTGCTGCTGCCCGACAA
CCACTACCTGAGCTACCAGTCCGCCCTGAGCAAAGACCCCAACGAGAAGCGCGATCACATGGTCCTGCTG
GAGTTCGTGACCGCCGCCGGGATCACTCTCGGCATGGACGAGCTGTACAAGTAACTCGAGTCATGTAATT
AGTTATGTCACGCTTACATTCACGCCCTCCCCCCACATCCGCTCTAACCGAAAAGGAAGGAGTTAGACAA
CCTGAAGTCTAGGTCCCTATTTATTTTTTTATAGTTATGTTAGTATTAAGAACGTTATTTATATTTCAAA
TTTTTCTTTTTTTTCTGTACAGACGCGTGTACGCATGTAACATTATACTGAAAACCTTGCTTGAGAAGGT
TTTGGGACGCTCGAAGGCTTTAATTTGCGATCCACTAGTTCTAGAGCG
Features (pLannotate 1.2.2; 22 found; start..end, strand, type, name):
      5..48      -  misc_feature   MCS (fragment): pBluescript multiple cloning site
     61..79      -  promoter       T3 promoter: promoter for bacteriophage T3 RNA polymerase
    124..140     -  protein_bind   lac operator: The lac repressor binds to the lac operator to inhibit transcription in E. coli. This inhibition can be relieved by adding lactose or isopropyl-β-D-thiogalactopyranoside (IPTG). lac repressor encoded by lacI
    148..178     -  promoter       lac promoter: promoter for the E. coli lac operon
    193..214     -  protein_bind   CAP binding site: CAP binding activates transcription in the presence of cAMP. E. coli catabolite activator protein
    227..319     -  CDS            lacI (fragment): lac repressor; lacI; The lac repressor binds to the lac operator to inhibit transcription in E. coli. This inhibition can be relieved by adding lactose or isopropyl-β-D-thiogalactopyranoside (IPTG).
    502..1090    -  rep_origin     ori: high-copy-number ColE1/pMB1/pBR322/pUC origin of replication
   1261..2121    -  CDS            AmpR: β-lactamase; bla; confers resistance to ampicillin, carbenicillin, and related antibiotics
   2122..2226    -  promoter       AmpR promoter: bla
   2263..2766    +  misc_feature   CEN/ARS: S. cerevisiae CEN6 centromere fused to an autonomously replicating sequence
   2911..2960    +  misc_feature   bom (fragment): basis of mobility region from pBR322
   2968..3183    +  promoter       URA3 promoter: S. cerevisiae URA3
   3184..3987    +  CDS            URA3: orotidine-5'-phosphate decarboxylase, required for uracil biosynthesis; S. cerevisiae URA3; yeast auxotrophic marker, counterselectable with 5-fluoroorotic acid (5-FOA)
   4066..4117    +  misc_feature   bom (fragment): basis of mobility region from pBR322
   4145..4573    -  rep_origin     f1 ori (sequence partly withheld): f1 bacteriophage origin of replication; arrow indicates direction of (+) strand synthesis
   4577..4732    -  CDS            lacZα (fragment): LacZα fragment of β-galactosidase; lacZ fragment
   4740..4758    +  promoter       T7 promoter: promoter for bacteriophage T7 RNA polymerase
   4767..4829    -  misc_feature   MCS (fragment): pBluescript multiple cloning site
   4835..5069    +  promoter       CUP1 promoter: S. cerevisiae CUP1; inducible metallothionein promoter, regulated by Cu2+
   5454..6167    +  CDS            EYFP: enhanced YFP mammalian codon-optimized
   6174..6421    +  terminator     CYC1 terminator: S. cerevisiae CYC1; transcription terminator for CYC1
   6422..6441    -  misc_feature   MCS (fragment): pBluescript multiple cloning site
