[The description below was written by a language model from this plasmid's Addgene catalogue record and pLannotate feature annotations shown in this document.]
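Description:
pRS416 CUP1pro-Htt103QdeltaP135-170-YFP is a low-copy yeast expression shuttle plasmid built on the pRS416 backbone. In Saccharomyces cerevisiae it is maintained as a centromeric plasmid through the CEN6/ARS element and selected by uracil prototrophy via the URA3 marker, which can also be counterselected with 5-fluoroorotic acid. In E. coli it replicates from a ColE1/pUC-type origin and is selected with ampicillin through the β-lactamase gene. Remnants of the pBluescript-derived cloning region are also present: an f1 origin, T7 and T3 promoters, lac regulatory elements and a lacZα fragment, with the multiple cloning site split by the inserted cassette.

The expression cassette, assembled by Golden Gate cloning, places a human huntingtin (HTT) exon 1 fragment with an expanded 103-glutamine tract under the copper-inducible S. cerevisiae CUP1 metallothionein promoter. This version carries the deltaP135-170 mutation, which removes the last 36 amino acids of the proline-rich region. The insert is fused at its C terminus to YFP (annotated as EYFP), and transcription ends at the CYC1 terminator. The automated feature table does not annotate the Htt coding segment itself, but the unannotated gap between the CUP1 promoter and EYFP matches the recorded insert size of 384 bp.

Adding copper to the medium switches on production of the fluorescent polyglutamine protein, so its expression can be timed and its localisation followed in living yeast. The alternative name "Truncation3" suggests it belongs to a series of proline-rich region truncations, which would allow the contribution of this region to the protein's behaviour to be compared, although the record does not describe specific experiments.
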