Addgene plasmid #224878: pRS416 CUP1pro-Htt103QdeltaP135-170-YFP
Purpose: Low copy plasmid for inducible yeast expression of the Htt exon 1 construct without the last 36 amino acids of the proline-rich region (135-170) tagged with YFP using copper.
Depositing lab: Paul Herman. Depositing organization: Ohio State University.
Backbone
  Vector backbone: pRS416
  Backbone size w/o insert (bp): 6069
  Vector type: Yeast Expression
  Selectable markers: URA3
Growth in bacteria
  Bacterial resistance: Ampicillin, 100 μg/mL
  Growth temperature: 37°C
  Growth strain: DH5alpha
  Copy number: Low Copy
Gene/Insert
  Gene/Insert name: Htt103QdeltaP135-170 (alt name: HTT103QdeltaP(Truncation3))
  Species: H. sapiens (human)
  Insert size (bp): 384
  Mutation: deltaP135-170
  Entrez Gene: HTT (a.k.a. HD, IT15, LOMARS)
  Promoter: CUP1
  Tag / fusion protein: YFP (C terminal on insert)
  Cloning method: Golden Gate
  Sequencing primers: 5′ M13 FWD; 3′ M13 REV
Terms and licenses: Academic/Nonprofit Terms; Industry Terms: Not Available to Industry
How to cite: pRS416 CUP1pro-Htt103QdeltaP135-170-YFP was a gift from Paul Herman (Addgene plasmid # 224878 ; http://n2t.net/addgene:224878 ; RRID:Addgene_224878)
